>Addgene plasmid #246431 | pMini-CMV-NLS-R-IscB-VR4-NLS (D60A, H243E, H269N, R270Q)_T2A_mCherry_U6-ωRNA | addgene full sequence | sequence record 496263 | Addgene NGS Result
GAGGGCCTATTTCCCATGATTCCTTCATATTTGCATATACGATACAAGGCTGTTAGAGAGATAATTGGAA
TTAATTTGACTGTAAACACAAAGATATTAGTACAAAATACGTGACGTAGAAAGTAATAATTTCTTGGGTA
GTTTGCAGTTTTAAAATTATGTTTTAAAATGGACTATCATATGCTTACCGTAACTTGAAAGTATTTCGAT
TTCTTGGCTTTATATATCTTGTGGAAAGGACGAAACACCGCATGACTGTCACACTTGGCTCTTTCAACTT
GAAAAGGTTGAAAGAGCACAGGCTGAGACATTCGTAAGGCCGAAAGGCCGGACGCACCCTGGGATTTCCC
CAGTCCCCGGAACTGCATAGCGGATGTCAGTTGATGAAAATCAGATAAGCCAGGGGGAACAATCACCTCT
CTGGAAACAGAGAGAGTTTTTTTTGTTTTGCAGTAAATAAAGGAAATTTATTTTCATTGCAATAGTGTGT
TGGAATTTTTTGTGTCTCTCACTCGGAAGGACATATGGGAGGGCAAATCCCATAGAGCCCACCGCATCCC
CAGCATGCCTGCTATTGTCTTCCCAATCCTCCCCCTTGCTGTCCTGCCCCACCCCACCCCCCAGAATAGA
ATGACACCTACTCAGACAATGCGATGCAATTTCCTCATTTTATTAGGAAAGGACAGTGGGAGTGGCACCT
TCCAGGGTCAAGGAAGGCACGGGGGAGGGGCAAACAACAGATGGCTGGCAACTAGAAGGCACAGTCGAGG
CTGATCAGCGGGTTTAAACGGGCCCTCTAGATTACTTGTACAGCTCGTCCATGCCGCCGGTGGAGTGGCG
GCCCTCGGCGCGTTCGTACTGTTCCACGATGGTGTAGTCCTCGTTGTGGGAGGTGATGTCCAACTTGATG
TTGACGTTGTAGGCGCCGGGCAGCTGCACGGGCTTCCTGGCCTTGTAGGTGGTCTTGACCTCAGCGTCGT
AGTGGCCGCCGTCCTTCAGCTTCAGCCTCTGCTTGATCTCGCCCTTCAGGGCGCCGTCCTCGGGGTACAT
CCGCTCGGAGGAGGCCTCCCAGCCCATGGTCTTCTTCTGCATTACGGGGCCGTCGGAGGGGAAGTTGGTG
CCGCGCAGCTTCACCTTGTAGATGAACTCGCCGTCCTGCAGGGAGGAGTCCTGGGTCACGGTCACCACGC
CGCCGTCCTCGAAGTTCATCACGCGCTCCCACTTGAAGCCCTCGGGGAAGGACAGCTTCAAGTAGTCGGG
GATGTCGGCGGGGTGCTTCACGTAGGCCTTGGAGCCGTACATGAACTGAGGGGACAGGATGTCCCAGGCG
AAGGGCAGGGGGCCACCCTTGGTCACCTTCAGCTTGGCGGTCTGGGTGCCCTCGTAGGGGCGGCCCTCGC
CCTCGCCCTCGATCTCGAACTCGTGGCCGTTCACGGAGCCCTCCATGTGCACCTTGAAGCGCATGAACTC
CTTGATGATGGCCATGTTATCCTCCTCGCCCTTGCTCACCATTGGGCCGGGATTTTCCTCCACGTCCCCG
CATGTTAGAAGACTTCCCCTGCCCTCTCCCTTTTTCTTTTTTGCCTGGCCGGCCTTTTTCGTGGCCGCCG
GCCTTTTGGACCCCACGTAGATCTGCAGTCCGCCGTTGTACTGAGCAGAAGGGTGCTTCACGGTCAGTTT
AGACACGTCAGCGGCGCTGTGAGCGGCTCTGTACTCTTCCAGGCTGTCAGTTTTCTGGTCCATAGCTTTG
TGCCGGTTGGTGGCAACTTTCTTGCCGCCCATGTAGTAGCTCCGGTTCAGATTGGCCTTGTGACAGGCCT
GTCTATCATGCCTTCTGAACTGGTGCACCATGTATGGTCTGCCCTTAGGGCTGCTCACCTTCTTGGCGTC
GGTCAGTGCGCTGCAGGCGATGCAGTAGGCGTCCAGGTAGTGGTCCTTAGGGATGCCATGCTCTTCCCGA
AACAGATAGGTGTCTTGGCCGCTTGTCACGCAGAAATTTCCGGGGAACATATCGGCCAGCTGATCAGCCA
GGTAGGGGATGATCTGGTTCAGCACAGACAGGGCGTGGTATTTCTTGTTCATTCCAGACTTCTTGCTGGC
CAGGTTGGCCTCCCACTCCTTATCTGTGTGCACCAGCTGGTTGTGTTCTTCACAAAGGCCCACTCTGTTT
TCCAGTGTCTCGCTGCCGTTCTTTCTTCTGGGGACCACGTGGTGGTACTCGTCGATGCCGTGTTTACAAA
ACAGGCAGTGTCCATCCTGCTGCATGGACACGGCCTCTTCCACGCTGCCTTTGCCGTACAGAGGGCCCCG
CTGGTACTGCCATCTCTGAACCTTGGGGTTGTTCATGGCCATAAAGCTGAACCGATTCAGCTCCAGCACC
ACCTTGGCCACGGGCAGGATCTTCTGCACCTTCTTAACCACGTTCAGGTGGGTGACCAGCAGGTGATTGG
CGGTAGGTGTCAGCCATCCTTTAGGCCGCTTGCGGTTGTTGAATCTGGCTTCCTTGTTCCGGATGCTCTT
GCATGTAATAGGCTTTTTGCAGCCAGGCAGCAGTCTTTGCTTTTCGCCCTCCTCGAAGGCGGTGCCGGCA
GCCTTGGCTCTCCGCCGTCTTTTGCACCGCCGCTTCAGCCTTCTGTGGGCACGCCTATACTGCTTTCTGT
CCTTCATCAGCTTAGGCACGTCCTTGTTTCTTGTCTCGATTTGGGCGTTGAACACGCTCTCTCCGCTCTC
GGTCACCACGCTCATACCGATATTGGTTCTGCCAGGAGCAATGCCCAGCACCAGAGGCTGGGTTTCCTCG
GCAGACTCGTAGGTCAGCTGGATGGTGAAGGGCTTTCTTTCCACCACTCTAGCCTTGCCTTCCTTGAGCA
AGATCCGCACGTGGCCGCATCTGGTGGTGGGCATCAGTGGTTTGCCGGACTTAGAGATCACGTAGACCAC
GGCCATAGATCCCACCTTCCGTTTCTTTTTTGGTCCCATGGTGGCAGTGGGTTCTCTAGTTAGCCAGAGA
GCTCTGCTTATATAGACCTCCCACCGTACACGCCTACCGCCCATTTGCGTCAATGGGGCGGAGTTGTTAC
GACATTTTGGAAAGTCCCGTTGATTTTGGTGCCAAAACAAACTCCCATTGACGTCAATGGGGTGGAGACT
TGGAAATCCCCGTGAGTCAAACCGCTATCCACGCCCATTGATGTACTGCCAAAACCGCATCACCATGGTA
ATAGCGATGACTAATACGTAGATGTACTGCCAAGTAGGAAAGTCCCATAAGGTCATGTACTGGGCATAAT
GCCAGGCGGGCCATTTACCGTCATTGACGTCAATAGGGGGCGTACTTGGCATATGATACACTTGATGTAC
TGCCAAGTGGGCAGTTTACCGTAAATACTCCACCCATTGACGTCAATGGAAAGTCCCTATTGGCGTTACT
ATGGGAACATACGTCATTATTGACGTCAATGGGCGGGGGTCGTTGGGCGGTCAGCCAGGCGGGCCATTTA
CCGTAAGTTATGTAACGCGGAACTCCATATATGGGCTATGAACTAATGACCCCGTAATTGATTACTATTA
ATAACTAGTCAATAATCAATGTCAAATGTGCGCGGAACCCCTATTTGTTTATTTTTCTAAATACATTCAA
ATATGTATCCGCTCATGAGACAATAACCCTGATAAATGCTTCAATAATATTGAAAAAGGAAGAGTATGAG
TATTCAACATTTCCGTGTCGCCCTTATTCCCTTTTTTGCGGCATTTTGCCTTCCTGTTTTTGCTCACCCA
GAAACGCTGGTGAAAGTAAAAGATGCTGAAGATCAGTTGGGTGCACGAGTGGGTTACATCGAACTGGATC
TCAACAGCGGTAAGATCCTTGAGAGTTTTCGCCCCGAAGAACGTTTTCCAATGATGAGCACTTTTAAAGT
TCTGCTATGTGGCGCGGTATTATCCCGTATTGACGCCGGGCAAGAGCAACTCGGTCGCCGCATACACTAT
TCTCAGAATGACTTGGTTGAGTACTCACCAGTCACAGAAAAGCATCTTACGGATGGCATGACAGTAAGAG
AATTATGCAGTGCTGCCATAACCATGAGTGATAACACTGCGGCCAACTTACTTCTGACAACGATCGGAGG
ACCGAAGGAGCTAACCGCTTTTTTGCACAACATGGGGGATCATGTAACTCGCCTTGATCGTTGGGAACCG
GAGCTGAATGAAGCCATACCAAACGACGAGCGTGACACCACGATGCCTGTAGCAATGGCAACAACGTTGC
GCAAACTATTAACTGGCGAACTACTTACTCTAGCTTCCCGGCAACAATTAATAGACTGGATGGAGGCGGA
TAAAGTTGCAGGACCACTTCTGCGCTCGGCCCTTCCGGCTGGCTGGTTTATTGCTGATAAATCTGGAGCC
GGTGAGCGTGGGTCTCGCGGTATCATTGCAGCACTGGGGCCAGATGGTAAGCCCTCCCGTATCGTAGTTA
TCTACACGACGGGGAGTCAGGCAACTATGGATGAACGAAATAGACAGATCGCTGAGATAGGTGCCTCACT
GATTAAGCATTGGTAACTGTCAGACCAAGTTTACTCATATATACTTTAGATTGATTTAAAACTTCATTTT
TAATTTAAAAGGATCTAGGTGAAGATCCTTTTTGATAATCTCATGACCAAAATCCCTTAACGTGAGTTTT
CGTTCCACTGAGCGTCAGACCCCGTAGAAAAGATCAAAGGATCTTCTTGAGATCCTTTTTTTCTGCGCGT
AATCTGCTGCTTGCAAACAAAAAAACCACCGCTACCAGCGGTGGTTTGTTTGCCGGATCAAGAGCTACCA
ACTCTTTTTCCGAAGGTAACTGGCTTCAGCAGAGCGCAGATACCAAATACTGTTCTTCTAGTGTAGCCGT
AGTTAGGCCACCACTTCAAGAACTCTGTAGCACCGCCTACATACCTCGCTCTGCTAATCCTGTTACCAGT
GGCTGCTGCCAGTGGCGATAAGTCGTGTCTTACCGGGTTGGACTCAAGACGATAGTTACCGGATAAGGCG
CAGCGGTCGGGCTGAACGGGGGGTTCGTGCACACAGCCCAGCTTGGAGCGAACGACCTACACCGAACTGA
GATACCTACAGCGTGAGCTATGAGAAAGCGCCACGCTTCCCGAAGGGAGAAAGGCGGACAGGTATCCGGT
AAGCGGCAGGGTCGGAACAGGAGAGCGCACGAGGGAGCTTCCAGGGGGAAACGCCTGGTATCTTTATAGT
CCTGTCGGGTTTCGCCACCTCTGACTTGAGCGTCGATTTTTGTGATGCTCGTCAGGGGGGCGGAGCCTAT
GGAAAGGCATGCAAGCTTGG
Features (pLannotate 1.2.2; 12 found; start..end, strand, type, name):
      1..241     +  promoter       U6 promoter: RNA polymerase III promoter for human U6 snRNA
    456..511     +  polyA_signal   β-globin poly(A) signal: rabbit β-globin polyadenylation signal (Gil and Proudfoot, 1987)
    540..764     -  polyA_signal   bGH poly(A) signal: bovine growth hormone polyadenylation signal
    803..1512    -  CDS            mCherry (fragment): monomeric derivative of DsRed fluorescent protein (Shaner et al., 2004) mammalian codon-optimized
   1514..1566    -  CDS            T2A (fragment): 2A peptide from Thosea asigna virus capsid protein Eukaryotic ribosomes fail to insert a peptide bond between the Gly and Pro residues, yielding separate polypeptides.
   1570..1617    -  CDS            nucleoplasmin NLS: bipartite nuclear localization signal from nucleoplasmin
   2984..3014    -  LTR            5' LTR (truncated) (fragment): truncated 5' long terminal repeat (LTR) from HIV-1
   3010..3213    -  promoter       CMV promoter: human cytomegalovirus (CMV) immediate early promoter
   3214..3593    -  enhancer       CMV enhancer: human cytomegalovirus immediate early enhancer
   3601..3705    +  promoter       AmpR promoter: bla
   3706..4566    +  CDS            AmpR: β-lactamase; bla; confers resistance to ampicillin, carbenicillin, and related antibiotics
   4737..5325    +  rep_origin     ori: high-copy-number ColE1/pMB1/pBR322/pUC origin of replication
