[The description below was written by a language model from this plasmid's Addgene catalogue record and pLannotate feature annotations shown in this document.]
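Description:
pMini-CMV-NLS-R-IscB-VR4-NLS (D60A, H243E, H269N, R270Q)_T2A_mCherry_U6-ωRNA is a compact (about 5.3 kb) all-in-one mammalian expression plasmid on the pMini backbone. It delivers both the protein and guide RNA components of R-IscB, an IscB engineered to act on RNA rather than DNA. It is propagated in E. coli through a high-copy ColE1/pUC-type origin and selected with ampicillin via the β-lactamase gene. No mammalian selection marker is recorded, so it appears suited to transient transfection.

The CMV enhancer/promoter drives a single open reading frame encoding the O.gue IscB-VR4 variant, which derives from a human gut metagenome sequence. The protein carries an N-terminal SV40 NLS and a C-terminal nucleoplasmin NLS for nuclear import. It bears D60A, which inactivates the RuvC nuclease domain, and a deletion of residues 433–487 that removes the TID. It also carries H243E, H269N and R270Q, described in the record as enhancing single-stranded RNase activity. A T2A peptide links this coding sequence to mCherry, so ribosomal skipping produces the fluorescent protein separately, marking transfected cells and reporting expression. The transcript ends at a bGH polyadenylation signal. In the opposite orientation, a human U6 Pol III promoter expresses the roughly 194-nt ωRNA, the IscB guide scaffold; a rabbit β-globin poly(A) signal is annotated between the two units.

The automated annotation does not label the IscB coding region, the SV40 NLS or the ωRNA. A short hit called as a truncated HIV-1 LTR next to the CMV promoter is probably an annotation artefact rather than a functional lentiviral element. The plasmid is intended for RNA-guided RNA targeting or editing experiments in mammalian cells.
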