Addgene plasmid #246431: pMini-CMV-NLS-R-IscB-VR4-NLS (D60A, H243E, H269N, R270Q)_T2A_mCherry_U6-ωRNA
Purpose: All-in-one plasmid. Expresses R-IscB in mammalian cells. ssRNase enhancing mutations (H243E, H269N, R270Q) included.
Depositing lab: Ailong Ke. Depositing organization: Yale University. Publication: Conversion of IscB and Cas9 into RNA-guided RNA editors. Xu C, Niu X, Sun H, Yan H, Tang W, Ke A. Cell. 2025 Aug 18:S0092-8674(25)00854-2. doi: 10.1016/j.cell.2025.07.032. PubMed 40829585.
Backbone
  Vector backbone: pMini
  Vector type: Mammalian Expression
Growth in bacteria
  Bacterial resistance: Ampicillin, 100 μg/mL
  Growth temperature: 37°C
  Growth strain: DH5alpha
  Copy number: Unknown
Gene/Insert 1
  Gene/Insert name: O.gue IscB-VR4 (H243E, H269N, R270Q) with RuvC dead mutations (D60A) and delta-TID
  Species: Synthetic; human gut metagenome
  Insert size (bp): 1323
  Mutation: changed Aspartic Acid 60 to Alanine, changed Histidine 243 to Glutamic acid, changed Histidine 269 to Asparagine, changed Arginine 270 to Glutamine, deleted amino acids 433-487
  GenBank ID: OGEU01000025.1
  Promoter: CMV
  Tag / fusion protein: SV40 NLS (N terminal on insert); nucleoplasmin NLS (C terminal on insert)
  Cloning method: Gibson Cloning
  Sequencing primers: 5′ CGCAAATGGGCGGTAGGCGTG; 3′ gggccgggattttcctcc
Gene/Insert 2
  Gene/Insert name: mCherry
  Species: Synthetic
  Insert size (bp): 711
  Promoter: CMV
  Tag / fusion protein: Thosea asigna virus 2A peptide (N terminal on insert)
  Cloning method: Gibson Cloning
  Sequencing primers: 5′ gggtccaaaaggccgg; 3′ TGGCTGGCAACTAGAAGG
Gene/Insert 3
  Gene/Insert name: ωRNA
  Species: human gut metagenome
  Insert size (bp): 194
  GenBank ID: OGEU01000025.1
  Promoter: U6
  Cloning method: Gibson Cloning
  Sequencing primers: 5′ GAGGGCCTATTTCCCATG; 3′ gatttgccctcccatatg
Terms and licenses: Academic/Nonprofit Terms; Industry Terms: Not Available to Industry
How to cite: pMini-CMV-NLS-R-IscB-VR4-NLS (D60A, H243E, H269N, R270Q)_T2A_mCherry_U6-ωRNA was a gift from Ailong Ke (Addgene plasmid # 246431 ; http://n2t.net/addgene:246431 ; RRID:Addgene_246431)
